Addgene plasmid #61089: pUC-H1-gRNA
Purpose: CRISPR/Cas9 system gRNA cloning
Depositing lab: Shenglin Huang. Publication: Precise gene deletion and replacement using the CRISPR/Cas9 system in human cells. Zheng Q, Cai X, Tan MH, Schaffert S, Arnold CP, Gong X, Chen CZ, Huang S. Biotechniques. 2014 Sep 1;57(3):115-24. doi: 10.2144/000114196. eCollection 2014. PubMed 25209046.
Backbone
  Vector backbone: pUC19
  Backbone size w/o insert (bp): 2636
  Vector type: Mammalian Expression, CRISPR ; /Cas9 gRNA cloning vector
Growth in bacteria
  Bacterial resistance: Ampicillin, 100 μg/mL
  Growth temperature: 37°C
  Growth strain: DH5alpha
  Copy number: High Copy
Gene/Insert
  Gene/Insert name: H1 promoter; gRNA sequences
  Species: H. sapiens (human)
  Insert size (bp): 346
  Promoter: H1
  Cloning method: Restriction Enzyme; 5′ cloning site EcoRI (not destroyed); 3′ cloning site HindIII (not destroyed)
  Sequencing primers: 5′ M13-F20; 3′ M13R
Resource information
  A portion of this plasmid was derived from a plasmid made by: NS
Terms and licenses: Academic/Nonprofit Terms; Industry Terms: Not Available to Industry
Depositor comments: As Ampicillin gene and H1 promoter contain BsaI sites, we mutated the sequence of Amp gene (G1601C, not change amino acid), and mutated H1 promoter from GAGACC to GAGGACC to eliminate the BsaI internal site.
How to cite: pUC-H1-gRNA was a gift from Shenglin Huang (Addgene plasmid # 61089 ; http://n2t.net/addgene:61089 ; RRID:Addgene_61089)
