[The description below was written by a language model from this plasmid's Addgene catalogue record and pLannotate feature annotations shown in this document.]
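Description:
pUC-H1-gRNA is a small (about 3 kb) guide RNA cloning vector for the Streptococcus pyogenes CRISPR/Cas9 system, built on the pUC19 backbone and intended for gRNA expression in mammalian, specifically human, cells. It is propagated in E. coli as a high-copy plasmid through the ColE1/pUC-type origin of replication and is selected with ampicillin via the β-lactamase (AmpR) gene and its own promoter. Remnants of the pUC19 lac region are annotated around the insert, including the CAP binding site, lac promoter and operator, and fragments of lacI and lacZα. These are backbone carry-over rather than functional parts of the payload, as are the short bom and rop fragments.

The insert of roughly 350 bp sits between the retained EcoRI and HindIII sites of the polylinker. It consists of the human H1 RNA promoter, an RNA polymerase III promoter suited to driving short non-coding transcripts, followed in the same orientation by the S. pyogenes gRNA scaffold. The two elements are separated by a short gap, and the sequence record's name describes the plasmid as a BsaI gRNA cloning vector, which indicates that target-specific spacer sequences are inserted there using BsaI. To make this possible, the depositor removed the internal BsaI sites elsewhere in the plasmid. A silent substitution was made in the ampicillin resistance gene, and a single base was inserted in the H1 promoter.

The plasmid carries no Cas9 gene and no mammalian selection marker, so Cas9 must be supplied from a separate construct. The associated work used the system for precise gene deletion and replacement in human cells.
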