Features (pLannotate 1.2.2; 12 found; start..end, strand, type, name):
      1..93      +  CDS            lacI (fragment): lac repressor; lacI; The lac repressor binds to the lac operator to inhibit transcription in E. coli. This inhibition can be relieved by adding lactose or isopropyl-β-D-thiogalactopyranoside (IPTG).
    106..127     +  protein_bind   CAP binding site: CAP binding activates transcription in the presence of cAMP. E. coli catabolite activator protein
    142..172     +  promoter       lac promoter: promoter for the E. coli lac operon
    180..196     +  protein_bind   lac operator: The lac repressor binds to the lac operator to inhibit transcription in E. coli. This inhibition can be relieved by adding lactose or isopropyl-β-D-thiogalactopyranoside (IPTG). lac repressor encoded by lacI
    253..328     -  misc_RNA       gRNA scaffold: guide RNA scaffold for the Streptococcus pyogenes CRISPR/Cas9 system
    369..578     -  promoter       H1 promoter: human H1 RNA promoter
    581..738     +  CDS            lacZα (fragment): LacZα fragment of β-galactosidase; lacZ fragment
    744..843     -  misc_feature   bom (fragment): basis of mobility region from pBR322
    945..980     -  CDS            rop (fragment): Rop protein, which maintains plasmids at low copy number; rop
   1075..1179    +  promoter       AmpR promoter: bla
   1180..2040    +  CDS            AmpR: β-lactamase; bla; confers resistance to ampicillin, carbenicillin, and related antibiotics
   2211..2799    +  rep_origin     ori: high-copy-number ColE1/pMB1/pBR322/pUC origin of replication
>Addgene plasmid #61089 | pUC-H1-gRNA | depositor full sequence | sequence record 99467 | pUC-H1-BsaI gRNA cloning vector
GCGCCCAATACGCAAACCGCCTCTCCCCGCGCGTTGGCCGATTCATTAATGCAGCTGGCACGACAGGTTT
CCCGACTGGAAAGCGGGCAGTGAGCGCAACGCAATTAATGTGAGTTAGCTCACTCATTAGGCACCCCAGG
CTTTACACTTTATGCTTCCGGCTCGTATGTTGTGTGGAATTGTGAGCGGATAACAATTTCACACAGGAAA
CAGCTATGACCATGATTACGCCAAGCTTCACGCGTAAAAAAAGCACCGACTCGGTGCCACTTTTTCAAGT
TGATAACGGACTAGCCTTATTTTAACTTGCTATTTCTAGCTCTAAAACAGAGACCACTAGTGGCACAGGT
CTCAGGGGATCTGTGGTCCTCATACAGAACTTATAAGATTCCCAAATCCAAAGACATTTCACGTTTATGG
TGATTTCCCAGAACACATAGCGACATGCAAATATTGCAGGGCGCCACTCCCCTGTCCCTCACAGCCATCT
TCCTGCCAGGGCGCACGCGCGCTGGGTGTTCCCGCCTAGTGACACTGGGCCCGCGATTCCTTGGAGCGGG
TTGATGACGTCAGCGTTCGAATTCACTGGCCGTCGTTTTACAACGTCGTGACTGGGAAAACCCTGGCGTT
ACCCAACTTAATCGCCTTGCAGCACATCCCCCTTTCGCCAGCTGGCGTAATAGCGAAGAGGCCCGCACCG
ATCGCCCTTCCCAACAGTTGCGCAGCCTGAATGGCGAATGGCGCCTGATGCGGTATTTTCTCCTTACGCA
TCTGTGCGGTATTTCACACCGCATATGGTGCACTCTCAGTACAATCTGCTCTGATGCCGCATAGTTAAGC
CAGCCCCGACACCCGCCAACACCCGCTGACGCGCCCTGACGGGCTTGTCTGCTCCCGGCATCCGCTTACA
GACAAGCTGTGACCGTCTCCGGGAGCTGCATGTGTCAGAGGTTTTCACCGTCATCACCGAAACGCGCGAG
ACGAAAGGGCCTCGTGATACGCCTATTTTTATAGGTTAATGTCATGATAATAATGGTTTCTTAGACGTCA
GGTGGCACTTTTCGGGGAAATGTGCGCGGAACCCCTATTTGTTTATTTTTCTAAATACATTCAAATATGT
ATCCGCTCATGAGACAATAACCCTGATAAATGCTTCAATAATATTGAAAAAGGAAGAGTATGAGTATTCA
ACATTTCCGTGTCGCCCTTATTCCCTTTTTTGCGGCATTTTGCCTTCCTGTTTTTGCTCACCCAGAAACG
CTGGTGAAAGTAAAAGATGCTGAAGATCAGTTGGGTGCACGAGTGGGTTACATCGAACTGGATCTCAACA
GCGGTAAGATCCTTGAGAGTTTTCGCCCCGAAGAACGTTTTCCAATGATGAGCACTTTTAAAGTTCTGCT
ATGTGGCGCGGTATTATCCCGTATTGACGCCGGGCAAGAGCAACTCGGTCGCCGCATACACTATTCTCAG
AATGACTTGGTTGAGTACTCACCAGTCACAGAAAAGCATCTTACGGATGGCATGACAGTAAGAGAATTAT
GCAGTGCTGCCATAACCATGAGTGATAACACTGCGGCCAACTTACTTCTGACAACGATCGGAGGACCGAA
GGAGCTAACCGCTTTTTTGCACAACATGGGGGATCATGTAACTCGCCTTGATCGTTGGGAACCGGAGCTG
AATGAAGCCATACCAAACGACGAGCGTGACACCACGATGCCTGTAGCAATGGCAACAACGTTGCGCAAAC
TATTAACTGGCGAACTACTTACTCTAGCTTCCCGGCAACAATTAATAGACTGGATGGAGGCGGATAAAGT
TGCAGGACCACTTCTGCGCTCGGCCCTTCCGGCTGGCTGGTTTATTGCTGATAAATCTGGAGCCGGTGAG
CGTGGGTCTCGCGGTATCATTGCAGCACTGGGGCCAGATGGTAAGCCCTCCCGTATCGTAGTTATCTACA
CGACGGGGAGTCAGGCAACTATGGATGAACGAAATAGACAGATCGCTGAGATAGGTGCCTCACTGATTAA
GCATTGGTAACTGTCAGACCAAGTTTACTCATATATACTTTAGATTGATTTAAAACTTCATTTTTAATTT
AAAAGGATCTAGGTGAAGATCCTTTTTGATAATCTCATGACCAAAATCCCTTAACGTGAGTTTTCGTTCC
ACTGAGCGTCAGACCCCGTAGAAAAGATCAAAGGATCTTCTTGAGATCCTTTTTTTCTGCGCGTAATCTG
CTGCTTGCAAACAAAAAAACCACCGCTACCAGCGGTGGTTTGTTTGCCGGATCAAGAGCTACCAACTCTT
TTTCCGAAGGTAACTGGCTTCAGCAGAGCGCAGATACCAAATACTGTTCTTCTAGTGTAGCCGTAGTTAG
GCCACCACTTCAAGAACTCTGTAGCACCGCCTACATACCTCGCTCTGCTAATCCTGTTACCAGTGGCTGC
TGCCAGTGGCGATAAGTCGTGTCTTACCGGGTTGGACTCAAGACGATAGTTACCGGATAAGGCGCAGCGG
TCGGGCTGAACGGGGGGTTCGTGCACACAGCCCAGCTTGGAGCGAACGACCTACACCGAACTGAGATACC
TACAGCGTGAGCTATGAGAAAGCGCCACGCTTCCCGAAGGGAGAAAGGCGGACAGGTATCCGGTAAGCGG
CAGGGTCGGAACAGGAGAGCGCACGAGGGAGCTTCCAGGGGGAAACGCCTGGTATCTTTATAGTCCTGTC
GGGTTTCGCCACCTCTGACTTGAGCGTCGATTTTTGTGATGCTCGTCAGGGGGGCGGAGCCTATGGAAAA
ACGCCAGCAACGCGGCCTTTTTACGGTTCCTGGCCTTTTGCTGGCCTTTTGCTCACATGTTCTTTCCTGC
GTTATCCCCTGATTCTGTGGATAACCGTATTACCGCCTTTGAGTGAGCTGATACCGCTCGCCGCAGCCGA
ACGACCGAGCGCAGCGAGTCAGTGAGCGAGGAAGCGGAAGA
