>Addgene plasmid #61089 | pUC-H1-gRNA | depositor partial sequence | sequence record 99468 | H1 promoter
GAATTCGAACGCTGACGTCATCAACCCGCTCCAAGGAATCGCGGGCCCAGTGTCACTAGGCGGGAACACC
CAGCGCGCGTGCGCCCTGGCAGGAAGATGGCTGTGAGGGACAGGGGAGTGGCGCCCTGCAATATTTGCAT
GTCGCTATGTGTTCTGGGAAATCACCATAAACGTGAAATGTCTTTGGATTTGGGAATCTTATAAGTTCTG
TATGAGGACCACAGATCCCC
