>Addgene plasmid #61089 | pUC-H1-gRNA | addgene partial sequence | sequence record 99972 | M13-F20 5'-TGTAAAACGACGGCCAGT-3'
GTCCTGTCGGGTTTCGCCACCTCTGACTTGAGCGTCGATTTTTGTGATGCTCGTCAGGGGGGCGGAGCCT
ATGGAAAAACGCCAGCAACGCGGCCTTTTTACGGTTCCTGGCCTTTTGCTGGCCTTTTGCTCACATGTTC
TTTCCTGCGTTATCCCCTGATTCTGTGGATAACCGTATTACCGCCTTTGAGTGAGCTGATACCGCTCGCC
GCAGCCGAACGACCGAGCGCAGCGAGTCAGTGAGCGAGGAAGCGGAAGAGCGCCCAATACGCAAACCGCC
TCTCCCCGCGCGTTGGCCGATTCATTAATGCAGCTGGCACGACAGGTTTCCCGACTGGAAAGCGGGCAGT
GAGCGCAACGCAATTAATGTGAGTTAGCTCACTCATTAGGCACCCCAGGCTTTACACTTTATGCTTCCGG
CTCGTATGTTGTGTGGAATTGTGAGCGGATAACAATTTCACACAGGAAACAGCTATGACCATGATTACGC
CAAGCTTCACGCGTAAAAAAAGCACCGACTCGGTGCCACTTTTTCAAGTTGATAACGGACTAGCCTTATT
TTAACTTGCTATTTCTAGCTCTAAAACAGAGACCACTAGTGGCACAGGTCTCAGGGGATCTGTGGTCCTC
ATACAGAACTTATAAGATTCCCAAATCCAAAGACATTTCACGTTTATGGTGATTTCCCAGAACACATAGC
GACATGCAAATATTGCAGGGCGCCACTCCCCTGTCCCTCACAGCCATCTTCCTGCCAGGGCGCACGCGCG
CTGGGTGTTCCCGCCTAGTGACACTGGGCCCGCGATTCCTTGGAGCGG
