>Addgene plasmid #61089 | pUC-H1-gRNA | addgene partial sequence | sequence record 99973 | M13-Rev 5'-CAGGAAACAGCTATGACC-3'
CCGACTCGGTGCCACTTTTTCAAGTTGATAACGGACTAGCCTTATTTTAACTTGCTATTTCTAGCTCTAA
AACAGAGACCACTAGTGGCACAGGTCTCAGGGGATCTGTGGTCCTCATACAGAACTTATAAGATTCCCAA
ATCCAAAGACATTTCACGTTTATGGTGATTTCCCAGAACACATAGCGACATGCAAATATTGCAGGGCGCC
ACTCCCCTGTCCCTCACAGCCATCTTCCTGCCAGGGCGCACGCGCGCTGGGTGTTCCCGCCTAGTGACAC
TGGGCCCGCGATTCCTTGGAGCGGGTTGATGACGTCAGCGTTCGAATTCACTGGCCGTCGTTTTACAACG
TCGTGACTGGGAAAACCCTGGCGTTACCCAACTTAATCGCCTTGCAGCACATCCCCCTTTCGCCAGCTGG
CGTAATAGCGAAGAGGCCCGCACCGATCGCCCTTCCCAACAGTTGCGCAGCCTGAATGGCGAATGGCGCC
TGATGCGGTATTTTCTCCTTACGCATCTGTGCGGTATTTCACACCGCATATGGTGCACTCTCAGTACAAT
CTGCTCTGATGCCGCATAGTTAAGCCAGCCCCGACACCCGCCAACACCCGCTGACGCGCCCTGACGGGCT
TGTCTGCTCCCGGCATCCGCTTACAGACAAGCTGTGACCGTCTCCGGGAGCTGCATGTGTCAGAGGTTTT
CACCGTCATCACCGAAACGCGCGAGACGAAAGGGCCTCGTGATACGCCTATTTTTATAGGTTAATGTCAT
GATAATAATGGTTTCTTAGACGTCAGGTGGCAC
